Addgene plasmid #206481: T5-pAc5.1 EGFP-EcoRV
Purpose: (Empty Backbone) Schneider cell imaging
Depositing lab: Anne Ephrussi. Depositing organization: European Molecular Biology Laboratory (EMBL), Heidelberg. Publication: ReLo is a simple and rapid colocalization assay to identify and characterize direct protein-protein interactions. Salgania HK, Metz J, Jeske M. Nat Commun. 2024 Apr 3;15(1):2875. doi: 10.1038/s41467-024-47233-4. PubMed 38570497.
Backbone
  Vector backbone: pAc5.1
  Vector type: Insect Expression
  Tag / fusion protein: EGFP (N terminal on backbone)
Growth in bacteria
  Bacterial resistance: Ampicillin, 100 μg/mL
  Growth temperature: 37°C
  Growth strain: DH5alpha
  Copy number: High Copy
Gene/Insert
  Gene/Insert name: None
  Tag / fusion protein: EGFP (N terminal on backbone)
Terms and licenses: Academic/Nonprofit Terms; Industry Terms: Not Available to Industry
Depositor comments: Please visit https://www.biorxiv.org/content/10.1101/2022.03.04.482790v2 for bioRxiv preprint.
How to cite: T5-pAc5.1 EGFP-EcoRV was a gift from Anne Ephrussi (Addgene plasmid # 206481 ; http://n2t.net/addgene:206481 ; RRID:Addgene_206481)
