[The description below was written by a language model from this plasmid's Addgene catalogue record and pLannotate feature annotations shown in this document.]
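Description:
T5-pAc5.1 EGFP-EcoRV is an empty insect expression backbone built on pAc5.1 and intended for imaging in Drosophila Schneider cells. It carries no insert. Instead it provides an N-terminal EGFP tag so that a protein of interest can be cloned downstream and expressed as a green fluorescent fusion. The sequenced plasmid is 6,065 nt and is propagated in E. coli through a high-copy ColE1/pUC-type origin. Selection is by ampicillin, using a β-lactamase gene driven by its own bla promoter. No marker for selection in insect cells is annotated, which fits use by transient transfection.

The expression cassette is driven by the Drosophila melanogaster actin 5C promoter, a strong constitutive promoter commonly used in Schneider cells. The EGFP coding sequence follows directly after it. A short gap lies between EGFP and a V5 epitope tag sequence, and the "EcoRV" in the name suggests that a cloning site sits there, although the record does not describe the site or the cloning strategy. The record also does not state whether the V5 tag is in frame with inserted sequences or is simply left over from the parental vector. An SV40 polyadenylation signal lies downstream to terminate the transcript. The short SV40 large T antigen fragment and the partial tetracycline resistance fragment are best read as non-functional backbone remnants.

The associated publication describes ReLo, a colocalization assay for identifying and characterizing direct protein–protein interactions. This indicates that the vector is used to make EGFP-tagged proteins whose subcellular localization is followed by fluorescence microscopy.
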