Features (pLannotate 1.2.2; 9 found; start..end, strand, type, name):
      9..2518    +  promoter       Ac5 promoter: Drosophila melanogaster actin 5C promoter
   2538..3254    +  CDS            EGFP: EGFP is a basic (constitutively fluorescent) green fluorescent protein published in 1996, derived from Aequorea victoria. It is reported to be a rapidly-maturing weak dimer with moderate acid sensitivity.
   3324..3365    +  CDS            V5 tag: epitope tag from simian virus 5
   3465..3599    -  polyA_signal   SV40 poly(A) signal: SV40 polyadenylation signal
   3622..3706    -  CDS            large T antigen (fragment): large T antigen from SV40 (simian virus 40)
   3707..4154    +  CDS            TcR (fragment): tetracycline efflux protein; tet; confers resistance to tetracycline
   4200..4788    -  rep_origin     ori: high-copy-number ColE1/pMB1/pBR322/pUC origin of replication
   4959..5819    -  CDS            AmpR: β-lactamase; bla; confers resistance to ampicillin, carbenicillin, and related antibiotics
   5820..5924    -  promoter       AmpR promoter: bla
>Addgene plasmid #206481 | T5-pAc5.1 EGFP-EcoRV | addgene full sequence | sequence record 439133 | Addgene NGS Result
AAAAAAATCATGAATGGCATCAACTCTGAATCAAATCTTTGCAGATGCACCTACTTCTCATTTCCACTGT
CACATCATTTTTCCAGATCTCGCTGCCTGTTATGTGGCCCACAAACCAAGACACGTTTTATGGCCATTAA
AGCTGGCTGATCGTCGCCAAACACCAAATACATAATGAATATGTACACATTCGAGAAAGAAGCGATCAAA
GAAGCGTCTTCGGGCGGAGTAGGAGAATGCGGAGGAGAAGGAGAACGAGCTGATCTAGTATCTCTCCACA
ATCCAATGCCAACTGACCAACTGGCCATATTCGGAGCAATTTGAAGCCAATTTCCATCGCCTGGCGATCG
CTCCATTCTTGGCTATATGTTTTTCACCGTTACCCGGGGCCATTTTCAAAGACTCGTCGGCAAGATAAGA
TTGTGTCACTCGCTGTCTCTCTTCATTTGTCGAAGAATGCTGAGGAATTTCGCGATGACGTCGGCGAGTA
TTTTGAAGAATGAGAATAATTTGTATTTATACGAAAATCAGTTAGTGGAATTTTCTACAAAAACATGTTA
TCTATAGATAATTTTGTTGCAAAATATGTTGACTATGACAAAGATTGTATGTATATACCTTTAATGTATT
CTCATTTTCTTATGTATTTATAATGGCAATGATGATACTGATGATATTTTAAGATGATGCCAGACCAAAA
GGCTTGAATTTCTGCGTCTTTTGCCGAACGCAGTGCATGTGCAATTGTTGTTTTTTGGAATATTCAATTT
TCGGACTGTCCGCTTTGATTTCAGTTTCTTGGCTTATTCAAAAAGCAAAGTAAAGCCAAAAAAGCGAGAT
GGCAATACCAAATGCGGCAAAACGGTAGTGGAAGGAAAGGGGTGCGGGGCAGCGGAAGGAAGGGTGGGGC
GGGGCGTGGCGGGGTCTGTGGCTGGGCGCGACGTCACCGACGTTGGAGCCACTCCTTTGACCATGTGTGC
GTGTGTGTATTATTCGTGTCTCGCCACTCGCCGGTTGTTTTTTTCTTTTTATGCTGCGCTCTCTCTAGCG
CCATCTCGCTTACGCATGCTCAACGCACCGCATGTTGCCGTTTCCTTTTATGCGTCATTTTGGCTCGAAA
TAGGCAATTATTTAAACAAAGATTAGTCAACGAAAACGCTAAAATAAATAAGTCTACAATATGGTTACTT
ATTGCCATGTGTGTGCAGCCAACGATAGCAACAAAAGCAACAACACAGGTGGCTTTCCCTCTTTCACTTT
TTGTTTGCAAGCCGCGTGCGAGCAAGACGGCACGACCGGCAAACGCAATTACGCTGACAAAGAGCAGACG
AAGTTTTGGCGAAAAACATCAAGGCGCCTGATACGAATGCATTTGCAATAACAATTGCGATATTTAATAT
TGTTTATGAAGCTGTTTGACTTCAAAACACACAAAAAAAAAAATAAAACAAATTATTTGAAAGAGAATTA
GGAATCGGACGCTTATCGTTAGGGTAACAACAAGAAATGCTTACTGAGTCACAGCCTCTGGAAAACTGCC
GCAAGCCAGAGAGAGAGAGAAAAAGAGGGAGAGCAGCTTAGACCGCATGTGCTTGTGTGTGAGGCGTCTC
TCTCTTCGTCTCTGTTGCGCAAACGCATAGACTGCACTGAAAAAATCGATTACCTATTTTTTATGAATGA
ATATTTGCACTATTACTATTCAAAACTATTAAGATAGCAATCACATTCAATAGCCAAATACTATACCACC
TGAGCGATGCAACGAAATGATCAATTTGAGCAAAAATGCTGCATATTTAGGACGGCATCATTATAGAAAT
GCTTCTTGCTGTGTACTTTTCTCTCGTCTGGCAGCTGTTTCGCCGTTATTGTTAAAACCGGCTTAAGTTA
GGTGTGTTTTCTACGACTAGTGAATGCCCTACTAGAAGATGTGTGTTGCACAAAATGTCCCTGGAATAAC
CAATTTGAAGTGCAGATAGCAGTAAACGTAAGCTAATATGAATATTATTTAACTGTAATGTTTTAATATC
GCTGGACATTACTAATAAACCCACTATAAACACATGTACATATGTATGTTTTGGCATACAATGAGTAGTT
GGGGAAAAAATGTGTAAAAGCACCGTGACCATCACAGCATAAAGATAACCAGCTGAAGTATCGAATATGA
GTAACCCCCAAATTGAATCACATGCCGCAACTGATAGGACCCATGGAAGTACACTCTTCATGGCGATATA
CAAGACACACACAAGCACGAACACCCAGTTGCGGAGGAAATTCTCCGTAAATGAAAACCCAATCGGCGAA
CAATTCATACCCATATATGGTAAAAGTTTTGAACGCGACTTGAGAGCGGAGAGCATTGCGGCTGATAAGG
TTTTAGCGCTAAGCGGGCTTTATAAAACGGGCTGCGGGACCAGTTTTCATATCACTACCGTTTGAGTTCT
TGTGCTGTGTGGATACTCCTCCCGACACAAAGCCGCTCCATCAGCCAGCAGTCGTCTAATCCAGAGACCC
CGGATCGGGGTACCATCATGGTGAGCAAGGGCGAGGAGCTGTTCACCGGGGTGGTGCCCATCCTGGTCGA
GCTGGACGGCGACGTAAACGGCCACAAGTTCAGCGTGTCCGGCGAGGGCGAGGGCGATGCCACCTACGGC
AAGCTGACCCTGAAGTTCATCTGCACCACCGGCAAGCTGCCCGTGCCCTGGCCCACCCTCGTGACCACCC
TGACCTACGGCGTGCAGTGCTTCAGCCGCTACCCCGACCACATGAAGCAGCACGACTTCTTCAAGTCCGC
CATGCCCGAAGGCTACGTCCAGGAGCGCACCATCTTCTTCAAGGACGACGGCAACTACAAGACCCGCGCC
GAGGTGAAGTTCGAGGGCGACACCCTGGTGAACCGCATCGAGCTGAAGGGCATCGACTTCAAGGAGGACG
GCAACATCCTGGGGCACAAGCTGGAGTACAACTACAACAGCCACAACGTCTATATCATGGCCGACAAGCA
GAAGAACGGCATCAAGGTGAACTTCAAGATCCGCCACAACATCGAGGACGGCAGCGTGCAGCTCGCCGAC
CACTACCAGCAGAACACCCCCATCGGCGACGGCCCCGTGCTGCTGCCCGACAACCACTACCTGAGCACCC
AGTCCGCCCTGAGCAAAGACCCCAACGAGAAGCGCGATCACATGGTCCTGCTGGAGTTCGTGACCGCCGC
CGGGATCACTCTCGGCATGGACGAGCTGTACAAGCCAAGCTTGAATTCTGCAGATATCCAGCACAGTGGC
GGCCGCTCGAGTCTAGAGGGCCCGCGGTTCGAAGGTAAGCCTATCCCTAACCCTCTCCTCGGTCTCGATT
CTACGCGTACCGGTCATCATCACCATCACCATTGAGTTTAAACCCGCTGATCAGCCTCGACTGTGCCTTC
TAAGGCCTGAGCTCGCTGATCAGCCTCGATCGAGGATCCAGACATGATAAGATACATTGATGAGTTTGGA
CAAACCACAACTAGAATGCAGTGAAAAAAATGCTTTATTTGTGAAATTTGTGATGCTATTGCTTTATTTG
TAACCATTATAAGCTGCAATAAACAAGTTAACAACAACAATTGCATTCATTTTATGTTTCAGGTTCAGGG
GGAGGTGTGGGAGGTTTTTTAAAGCAAGTAAAACCTCTACAAATGTGGTATGGCTGATTATGATCAGTCG
ACCGATGCCCTTGAGAGCCTTCAACCCAGTCAGCTCCTTCCGGTGGGCGCGGGGCATGACTATCGTCGCC
GCACTTATGACTGTCTTCTTTATCATGCAACTCGTAGGACAGGTGCCGGCAGCGCTCTGGGTCATTTTCG
GCGAGGACCGCTTTCGCTGGAGCGCGACGATGATCGGCCTGTCGCTTGCGGTATTCGGAATCTTGCACGC
CCTCGCTCAAGCCTTCGTCACTGGTCCCGCCACCAAACGTTTCGGCGAGAAGCAGGCCATTATCGCCGGC
ATGGCGGCCGACGCGCTGGGCTACGTCTTGCTGGCGTTCGCGACGCGAGGCTGGATGGCCTTCCCCATTA
TGATTCTTCTCGCTTCCGGCGGCATCGGGATGCCCGCGTTGCAGGCCATGCTGTCCAGGCAGGTAGATGA
CGACCATCAGGGACAGCTTCAAGGCCAGCAAAAGGCCAGGAACCGTAAAAAGGCCGCGTTGCTGGCGTTT
TTCCATAGGCTCCGCCCCCCTGACGAGCATCACAAAAATCGACGCTCAAGTCAGAGGTGGCGAAACCCGA
CAGGACTATAAAGATACCAGGCGTTTCCCCCTGGAAGCTCCCTCGTGCGCTCTCCTGTTCCGACCCTGCC
GCTTACCGGATACCTGTCCGCCTTTCTCCCTTCGGGAAGCGTGGCGCTTTCTCATAGCTCACGCTGTAGG
TATCTCAGTTCGGTGTAGGTCGTTCGCTCCAAGCTGGGCTGTGTGCACGAACCCCCCGTTCAGCCCGACC
GCTGCGCCTTATCCGGTAACTATCGTCTTGAGTCCAACCCGGTAAGACACGACTTATCGCCACTGGCAGC
AGCCACTGGTAACAGGATTAGCAGAGCGAGGTATGTAGGCGGTGCTACAGAGTTCTTGAAGTGGTGGCCT
AACTACGGCTACACTAGAAGGACAGTATTTGGTATCTGCGCTCTGCTGAAGCCAGTTACCTTCGGAAAAA
GAGTTGGTAGCTCTTGATCCGGCAAACAAACCACCGCTGGTAGCGGTGGTTTTTTTGTTTGCAAGCAGCA
GATTACGCGCAGAAAAAAAGGATCTCAAGAAGATCCTTTGATCTTTTCTACGGGGTCTGACGCTCAGTGG
AACGAAAACTCACGTTAAGGGATTTTGGTCATGAGATTATCAAAAAGGATCTTCACCTAGATCCTTTTAA
ATTAAAAATGAAGTTTTAAATCAATCTAAAGTATATATGAGTAAACTTGGTCTGACAGTTACCAATGCTT
AATCAGTGAGGCACCTATCTCAGCGATCTGTCTATTTCGTTCATCCATAGTTGCCTGACTCCCCGTCGTG
TAGATAACTACGATACGGGAGGGCTTACCATCTGGCCCCAGTGCTGCAATGATACCGCGAGACCCACGCT
CACCGGCTCCAGATTTATCAGCAATAAACCAGCCAGCCGGAAGGGCCGAGCGCAGAAGTGGTCCTGCAAC
TTTATCCGCCTCCATCCAGTCTATTAATTGTTGCCGGGAAGCTAGAGTAAGTAGTTCGCCAGTTAATAGT
TTGCGCAACGTTGTTGCCATTGCTGCAGGCATCGTGGTGTCACGCTCGTCGTTTGGTATGGCTTCATTCA
GCTCCGGTTCCCAACGATCAAGGCGAGTTACATGATCCCCCATGTTGTGCAAAAAAGCGGTTAGCTCCTT
CGGTCCTCCGATCGTTGTCAGAAGTAAGTTGGCCGCAGTGTTATCACTCATGGTTATGGCAGCACTGCAT
AATTCTCTTACTGTCATGCCATCCGTAAGATGCTTTTCTGTGACTGGTGAGTACTCAACCAAGTCATTCT
GAGAATAGTGTATGCGGCGACCGAGTTGCTCTTGCCCGGCGTCAACACGGGATAATACCGCGCCACATAG
CAGAACTTTAAAAGTGCTCATCATTGGAAAACGTTCTTCGGGGCGAAAACTCTCAAGGATCTTACCGCTG
TTGAGATCCAGTTCGATGTAACCCACTCGTGCACCCAACTGATCTTCAGCATCTTTTACTTTCACCAGCG
TTTCTGGGTGAGCAAAAACAGGAAGGCAAAATGCCGCAAAAAAGGGAATAAGGGCGACACGGAAATGTTG
AATACTCATACTCTTCCTTTTTCAATATTATTGAAGCATTTATCAGGGTTATTGTCTCATGAGCGGATAC
ATATTTGAATGTATTTAGAAAAATAAACAAATAGGGGTTCCGCGCACATTTCCCCGAAAAGTGCCACCTG
ACGTCTAAGAAACCATTATTATCATGACATTAACCTATAAAAATAGGCGTATCACGAGGCCCTTTCGTCT
TCAAGAATTAATTCTATATTCTAAAAACACAAATGATACTTCTAA
