>Addgene plasmid #206481 | T5-pAc5.1 EGFP-EcoRV | depositor partial sequence | sequence record 401812 | EGFP
ATGGTGAGCAAGGGCGAGGAGCTGTTCACCGGGGTGGTGCCCATCCTGGTCGAGCTGGACGGCGACGTAA
ACGGCCACAAGTTCAGCGTGTCCGGCGAGGGCGAGGGCGATGCCACCTACGGCAAGCTGACCCTGAAGTT
CATCTGCACCACCGGCAAGCTGCCCGTGCCCTGGCCCACCCTCGTGACCACCCTGACCTACGGCGTGCAG
TGCTTCAGCCGCTACCCCGACCACATGAAGCAGCACGACTTCTTCAAGTCCGCCATGCCCGAAGGCTACG
TCCAGGAGCGCACCATCTTCTTCAAGGACGACGGCAACTACAAGACCCGCGCCGAGGTGAAGTTCGAGGG
CGACACCCTGGTGAACCGCATCGAGCTGAAGGGCATCGACTTCAAGGAGGACGGCAACATCCTGGGGCAC
AAGCTGGAGTACAACTACAACAGCCACAACGTCTATATCATGGCCGACAAGCAGAAGAACGGCATCAAGG
TGAACTTCAAGATCCGCCACAACATCGAGGACGGCAGCGTGCAGCTCGCCGACCACTACCAGCAGAACAC
CCCCATCGGCGACGGCCCCGTGCTGCTGCCCGACAACCACTACCTGAGCACCCAGTCCGCCCTGAGCAAA
GACCCCAACGAGAAGCGCGATCACATGGTCCTGCTGGAGTTCGTGACCGCCGCCGGGATCACTCTCGGCA
TGGACGAGCTGTACAAG
